Addgene plasmid #172383: CVS-N2c-EYFP
Purpose: Production of RVdG-CVS-N2c viral vectors for cell-type specific trans-synaptic retrograde labeling.
Depositing lab: Yoav Ben-Simon & Peter Jonas. Depositing organization: Institute of Science and Technology Austria (I.S.T. Austria). Publication: Fast, high-throughput production of improved rabies viral vectors for specific, efficient and versatile transsynaptic retrograde labeling. Sumser A, Joesch M, Jonas P, Ben-Simon Y. Elife. 2022 Aug 30;11:e79848. doi: 10.7554/eLife.79848. PubMed 36040301.
Backbone
  Vector backbone: Rabies CVS N2c(deltaG)
  Backbone manufacturer: Matthias J. Schnell, Thomas Jefferson University
  Backbone size w/o insert (bp): 14070
  Vector type: Neurotropic virus
Growth in bacteria
  Bacterial resistance: Ampicillin, 100 μg/mL
  Growth temperature: 37°C
  Growth strain: NEB Stable
  Copy number: Low Copy
Gene/Insert
  Gene/Insert name: EYFP
  Species: Other
  Insert size (bp): 720
  Cloning method: Restriction Enzyme; 5′ cloning site XmaI (not destroyed); 3′ cloning site NheI (not destroyed)
  Sequencing primers: 5′ GGAGGTTATCCTCGGGACTGGAATCG; 3′ GCCTCTTGGATGTGAAAAAAACTATTAACATCCCTC
Terms and licenses: Academic/Nonprofit Terms; Industry Terms: Not Available to Industry
Depositor comments: Please visit https://doi.org/10.1101/2021.12.23.474014 for bioRxiv preprint.
How to cite: CVS-N2c-EYFP was a gift from Yoav Ben-Simon & Peter Jonas (Addgene plasmid # 172383 ; http://n2t.net/addgene:172383 ; RRID:Addgene_172383)
