[The description below was written by a language model from this plasmid's Addgene catalogue record and pLannotate feature annotations shown in this document.]
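Description:
CVS-N2c-EYFP is a rabies virus genome (rescue) plasmid carrying a full-length cDNA of the glycoprotein-deleted CVS-N2c strain, used to produce RVdG-CVS-N2c viral vectors for cell-type-specific, trans-synaptic retrograde labeling of neurons. The roughly 14.8 kb plasmid is maintained in E. coli through a ColE1/pUC-type origin and ampicillin resistance. The catalogue lists it as low copy and grown in a recombination-tolerant strain, which is common for large viral genome clones. An f1 origin and remnants of lac/lacZα cloning-vector sequence are also annotated in the backbone.

The viral cassette encodes the N, P, M and L genes in their native order. A 720 bp mammalian codon-optimized EYFP, cloned between XmaI and NheI sites, sits between M and L in the position normally held by the glycoprotein gene. Because G is absent, recovered virus can replicate and express EYFP in infected cells, but it can spread to presynaptic partners only if glycoprotein is supplied in trans. This dependence is the basis of monosynaptically restricted tracing.

Transcription of the genome cDNA is driven by a CMV enhancer/promoter followed by a T7 promoter, so either host RNA polymerase II or T7 polymerase could in principle launch rescue. A hammerhead ribozyme fragment is annotated just upstream of the genome, and a hepatitis delta virus ribozyme followed by a T7 terminator lies downstream. These self-cleaving elements trim the transcript to exact viral termini, which are needed for encapsidation and replication. Short annotations such as the HIV-1 LTR and SET1 fragments are probably incidental sequence matches rather than functional parts. The record does not specify the helper plasmids or packaging cells used for rescue and pseudotyping.
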