Features (pLannotate 1.2.2; 22 found; start..end, strand, type, name):
     71..1420    +  CDS            N: NCAP_RABVH - Experimental evidence at protein level: Swiss-Prot protein existence level 1. Encapsidates the genome in a ratio of one protein N per nine ribonucleotides, protecting it from nucleases. If expressed without protein P it binds non-specifically RNA and therefore can bind it's own mRNA. Interaction with protein P abolishes any non-specific RNA binding, and prevents phosphorylation. The soluble N-P complex encapsidates specifically the genomic RNA, with protein N protecting the genome like a pearl necklace. The encapsidated genomic RNA is termed the nucleocapsid (NC) and serves as tem
   1514..2404    +  CDS            P: PHOSP_RABVC - Experimental evidence at protein level: Swiss-Prot protein existence level 1. Non catalytic polymerase cofactor and regulatory protein that plays a role in viral transcription and replication. Stabilizes the RNA polymerase L to the N-RNA template and binds the soluble protein N, preventing it from encapsidating non-genomic RNA. Also inhibits host IFN-alpha and IFN-beta signaling by binding and retaining phosphorylated STAT1 in the cytoplasm or by inhibiting the DNA binding of STAT1 in the nucleus. Might be involved, through interaction with host dynein, in intracellular microtubu
   2496..3101    +  CDS            M: MATRX_RABVH - Experimental evidence at protein level: Swiss-Prot protein existence level 1. Plays a major role in assembly, budding and uncoating of virion after membrane fusion. Completely covers the ribonucleoprotein coil and keep it in condensed bullet-shaped form. Inhibits viral transcription and stimulates replication. Plays a major role in early induction of TRAIL-mediated apoptosis in infected neurons. From Rabies virus (strain HEP-Flury) (RABV).
   3325..4044    +  CDS            EYFP: enhanced YFP mammalian codon-optimized
   4575..10955   +  CDS            L: L_RABVH - Experimental evidence at protein level: Swiss-Prot protein existence level 1. RNA-directed RNA polymerase that catalyzes the replication of viral genomic RNA. The template is composed of the viral RNA tightly encapsidated by the nucleoprotein (N). The replicase mode is dependent on intracellular N protein concentration. In this mode, the polymerase replicates the whole viral genome without recognizing transcriptional signals, and the replicated genome is not caped or polyadenylated. From Rabies virus (strain HEP-Flury) (RABV).
  11087..11179   +  ncRNA          HDV ribozyme: Accession: RF00094 - Hepatitis delta virus ribozyme
  11186..11235   +  CDS            SET1 (fragment): solubility-enhancement tag derived from T7 phage gene 10B
  11243..11290   +  terminator     T7 terminator: transcription terminator for bacteriophage T7 RNA polymerase
  11340..11362   -  protein_bind   lac operator (fragment): The lac repressor binds to the lac operator to inhibit transcription in E. coli. This inhibition can be relieved by adding lactose or isopropyl-β-D-thiogalactopyranoside (IPTG). lac repressor encoded by lacI
  11366..11396   -  promoter       lac promoter: promoter for the E. coli lac operon
  11411..11432   -  protein_bind   CAP binding site: CAP binding activates transcription in the presence of cAMP. E. coli catabolite activator protein
  11445..11537   -  CDS            lacI (fragment): lac repressor; lacI; The lac repressor binds to the lac operator to inhibit transcription in E. coli. This inhibition can be relieved by adding lactose or isopropyl-β-D-thiogalactopyranoside (IPTG).
  11720..12308   -  rep_origin     ori: high-copy-number ColE1/pMB1/pBR322/pUC origin of replication
  12479..13339   -  CDS            AmpR: β-lactamase; bla; confers resistance to ampicillin, carbenicillin, and related antibiotics
  13340..13444   -  promoter       AmpR promoter: bla
  13471..13829   +  rep_origin     f1 ori (sequence partly withheld): f1 bacteriophage origin of replication; arrow indicates direction of (+) strand synthesis
  13931..14086   -  CDS            lacZα (fragment): LacZα fragment of β-galactosidase; lacZ fragment
  14154..14457   +  enhancer       CMV enhancer: human cytomegalovirus immediate early enhancer
  14458..14661   +  promoter       CMV promoter: human cytomegalovirus (CMV) immediate early promoter
  14657..14690   +  LTR            5' LTR (truncated) (fragment): truncated 5' long terminal repeat (LTR) from HIV-1
  14706..14724   +  promoter       T7 promoter: promoter for bacteriophage T7 RNA polymerase
  14750..14775   +  misc_RNA       sTRSV HHRz (fragment): hammerhead ribozyme from the tobacco ringspot virus satellite RNA (Khvorova et al., 2003)
>Addgene plasmid #172383 | CVS-N2c-EYFP | addgene full sequence | sequence record 343691 | Addgene NGS Result
ACGCTTAACAACAAAACCAGAGAAGAAAAAGACAGCGTCAATTGCAAAGCAAAAATGTAACACCCCTACA
ATGGATGCCGACAAGATTGTGTTCAAAGTCAATAATCAGGTGGTCTCTTTGAAGCCTGAGATTATCGTGG
ATCAATATGAGTACAAGTACCCTGCCATCAAGGATTTGAAAAAGCCTTGTATCACCCTAGGGAAAGCCCC
CGACTTGAACAAAGCATACAAATCAGTTTTATCAGGCATGAATGCCGCCAAACTTGATCCGGATGATGTA
TGCTCCTACTTGGCAGCAGCAATGCAGTTCTTTGAGGGGACATGTCCGGAAGACTGGACCAGCTATGGAA
TCCTGATTGCACGAAAAGGAGATAGGATCACCCCAAACTCTCTAGTGGAGATAAAGCGTACTGATGTAGA
AGGGAATTGGGCTCTGACAGGAGGCATGGAATTGACAAGGGACCCCACTGTCTCTGAACATGCATCTTTA
GTCGGTCTTCTCCTGAGTCTGTACAGGTTGAGCAAAATATCAGGACAGAACACTGGTAACTATAAGACAA
ACATTGCAGATAGGATAGAGCAGATTTTCGAGACAGCACCTTTTGTTAAGATCGTGGAACACCATACCCT
AATGACAACTCACAAGATGTGTGCTAATTGGAGTACTATACCGAACTTCAGATTTTTGGCCGGAACCTAC
GACATGTTTTTCTCACGGATTGAGCATCTATATTCGGCAATCAGAGTGGGCACAGTCGTCACCGCTTATG
AAGACTGCTCAGGACTGGTATCGTTTACAGGGTTCATAAAGCAGATCAATCTCACCGCAAGGGAAGCAAT
ACTATATTTCTTCCACAAGAACTTTGAGGAAGAGATAAGAAGAATGTTCGAGCCAGGGCAAGAGACAGCT
GTTCCTCACTCTTATTTCATCCACTTCCGTTCACTAGGCTTGAGTGGGAAGTCTCCTTATTCATCGAATG
CTGTCGGTCATGTGTTCAATCTCATTCACTTTGTTGGATGCTACATGGGTCAAGTCAGATCTCTAAATGC
GACGGTTATTGCTGCATGTGCCCCTCATGAGATGTCTGTTCTAGGGGGCTATTTGGGAGAGGAATTCTTC
GGAAAAGGGACATTTGAAAGAAGGTTCTTCAGAGACGAGAAAGAACTTCAAGAATATGAGGCGGCTGAAC
TAACAAAGTCCGACGTGGCACTGGCAGATGACGGAACCGTCAACTCTGATGACGAGGACTATTTCTCTGG
TGAAACCAGAAGTCCAGAAGCTGTCTATACTCGAATCATGATGAATGGAGGTCGACTGAAGAGATCTCAT
ATACGGAGATATGTCTCAGTCAGTTCCAATCATCAAGCCCGTCCAAACTCATTCGCCGAATTTTTAAACA
AGACGTATTCGAATGACTCATAAGGAGTTGATTGACAGGGTGCCAGAAATCTATAGATTGTATATATCCA
TCATGAAAAAAACTAACACTCCTCCTTTCAAACCATCCCAAATATGAGCAAGATCTTTGTTAATCCGAGT
GCAATCAGAGCCGGTCTGGCCGATCTTGAGATGGCCGAAGAGACTGTTGATCTGATCAACAGAAACATAG
AAGACAATCAGGCTCATCTCCAGGGAGAACCCATAGAAGTGGACAACCTCCCTGAGGACATGAAGCGACT
TCACCTGGACGATGAAAAATCGTCCAACCTTGGTGAGATGGTTAGGGTGGGAGAAGGCAAGTATCGAGAG
GACTTTCAGATGGATGAGGGAGAGGACCCCAACCTCCTGTTCCAATCGTACCTGGATAATGTTGGAGTCC
AAATAGTCAGACAAATGAGGTCAGGAGAGAGATTCCTCAAGATATGGTCACAGACCGTAGAGGAAATTGT
ATCCTATGTCACGGTCAACTTTCCTAACCCTCCAAGAAGGTCTTCGGAGGATAAATCAACCCAGACTACT
GGCAGAGAGCTCAAGAAGGAGACAACGTCTGCTTTCTCTCAGAGAGAAAGCCAACCTTCGAAAGCTAGGA
TGGTGGCTCAAGTTGCCCCTGGTCCTCCAGCCCTTGAATGGTCAGCCACCAATGAAGAAGATGATCTATC
AGTAGAGGCTGAGATCGCTCATCAGATTGCTGAAAGCTTTTCCAAGAAGTACAAGTTTCCCTCCCGATCT
TCAGGAATATTCTTGTATAATTTTGAGCAACTGAAGATGAACCTTGATGACATAGTTAAAGAGGCAAAAA
ATGTACCGGGCGTGACCCGTCTGGCCCATGATGGATCCAAAATCCCCCTGAGATGCGTACTGGGATGGGT
CGCTTTGGCTAATTCCAAAAAATTCCAATTACTAGTCGAGGCTGACAAGCTAAGCAAAATCATGCAAGAT
GATTTGAATCGCTATACATCCTGCTAACCGAGTTTTCGAACTCAGTCCCTCCAGATAATGAAAACTGAGA
TGTTATGGAGTAGACATGAAAAAAACAGGCAACACCACTGATAAAATGAACGTTCTACGCAAGATAGTGA
AAAAATGTAGGGATGAGGACACTCAAAAGCCCTCTCCTGTGTCAGCCCCTCCGTATGACGATGACCTGTG
GCTTCCACCTCCTGAATATGTCCCGCTGAAAGAACTCACAAGCAAGAAGAACATGAGGAACTTTTGTGTC
AACGGGGAGGTTAAAGCGTGTAGCCCAAATGGTTACTCATTCAGGATTTTGCGGCACATTCTGAGATCAT
TCAACGAGATATACTCTGGGAATCATAGGATGATTGGGTTAGTCAAAATTGTTGTTGGACTAGCTTTATC
AGGAGCTCCAGTACCTGAGGGCATGAACTGGGTATACAAATTGAGGAGAACCCTTATATTCCAGTGGGCT
GATTCCAGGGGCCCTCTTGAAGGGGAGGAGTTAGATTACTCTCAAGAGATCACTTGGGATGATGATACTG
AATTCGTCGGATTGCAAATAAGAGTGAGCGCAAGACAATGTCATATTCAAGGCAGGATCTGGTGTATCAA
CACGAACTCGAGGGCATGTCAACTATGGTCTGACATGTCTCTTCAGACACAAAGGTCTGAAGAGGACAAA
GACTCTTCTCTGCTTCTAGAATAATCAGATTATATCCTGCAAGTGTATCACTTGTTTACCTCTGGAGGAG
AGAGCATACAGGCTTGACTCCGATCCTTGGGAGCAATAGAACAAAAAAACACACGTTATGGTGCCGTTAA
ATCGCTGCATTTTATCAAAGTCAAGTTGATAACCTTTACATTTTGAGCCTCTTGGATGTGAAAAAAACTA
TTAACATCCCTCAAAAGACCCCGGGAAAGCCACCATGGTGAGCAAGGGCGAGGAGCTGTTCACCGGGGTG
GTGCCCATCCTGGTCGAGCTGGACGGCGACGTAAACGGCCACAAGTTCAGCGTGTCCGGCGAGGGCGAGG
GCGATGCCACCTACGGCAAGCTGACCCTGAAGTTCATCTGCACCACCGGCAAGCTGCCCGTGCCCTGGCC
CACCCTCGTGACCACCTTCGGCTACGGCCTGCAGTGCTTCGCCCGCTACTCCGACCACATGAAGCAGCAC
GACTTCTTCAAGTCCGCCATGCCCGAAGGCTACGTCCAGGAGCGCACCATCTTCTTCAAGGACGACGGCA
ACTACAAGACCCGCGCCGAGGTGAAGTTCGAGGGCGACACCCTGGTGAACCGCATCGAGCTGAAGGGCAT
CGACTTCAAGGAGGACGGCAACATCCTGGGGCACAAGCTGGAGTACAACTACAACAGCCACAACGTCTAT
ATCATGGCCGACAAGCAGAAGAACGGCATCAAGGTGAACTTCAAGATCCGCCACAACATCGAGGACGGCA
GCGTGCAGCTCGCCGACCACTACCAGCAGAACACCCCCATCGGCGACGGCCCCGTGCTGCTGCCCGACAA
CCACTACCTGAGCTACCAGTCCGCCCTGAGCAAAGACCCCAACGAGAAGCGCGATCACATGGTCCTGCTG
GAGTTCGTGACCGCCGCCGGGATCACTCTCGGCATGGACGAGCTGTACAAGTAAGCTAGCGGCGCCTAGC
CGGTCATCCTTTTGACGATTCCAGTCCCGAGGATAACCTCCTCTCGGGATTGGGGGGAATCTTTGGATCC
AGTAGTCCTCCTTGAACTCCGTCCAACAGGGCAGATTCAAGAGTCATAAGACTTTCATTAATCATTTCAG
TTGATCAGACATGGTCGTGTAGATTCTCTTAATACGGGAGATCTTCTAGCAGTTTCAGTGACCAACGGTG
CTTTCATTCTCCAGGAACTGATACCAAAGGTTGTGGACAGGCCAAGGGGTACTTCGGATGACTCTGTGCT
TGGGCACAGAAAGAGGTCGTAGTGTGCCCCCCGATAGCGGACTCGACATGAATCAACTAAGAAAGGCAAT
CTGCCTCCCATGATGGACATAAGCAATAGTTCACAACCATCTTGCATCTCAGTGAAGTGTACATAACTAT
TGAGGGCTGGGTCATCTAAGCATTTCAGTCGAGAAAAAAACTGTAGACCAAAAGAACAACTAGCAACACT
TCTCATCCAGAGACCCATATCAAGATGCTAGATCCGGGAGAGGTTTATGATGACCCTATTGATCCAATTG
AGTCAGAGGCTGAACCCAGAGGAACCCCCACTGTCCCCAACATCTTGAGGAACTCCGACTACAATCTCAA
TTCTCCTTTGATAGAGGATCCTGCCAAACTAATGTTAGAATGGTTGAAGACAGGGAACAGACCTTATCGG
ATGACTTTGACAGACAATTGCTCCAGGTCTTACAAAGTTTTGAAAGATTATTTCAAGAAAGTAGATTTGG
GTTCTCTCAAAGTGGGCGGAACTGCTGCACAGTCAATGGTTTCTCTCTGGTTGTGTGGTGCCCACTCTGA
ATCAAACAGGAGCCGGAGATGTATAACCGACTTGGCCCATTTCTATTCCAAGTCATCCCCCATAGAGAAG
CTATTGAATTGTACGCTAGGAAACAGAGGCCTGAGAATCCCACCAGAGGGGGTGTTAAATTGCCTCGAGA
GGGTCAATTATGACAAGGCATTTGGGAGGTATCTGGCCAACACGTATTCCTCTTACTTGTTTTTCCATGT
AATCACCTTATACATGAATGCCTTAGACTGGGAAGAGGAAAAGACCATCCTGGCATTATGGAAAGATATA
ACCTCAGTGGATACCGAGAAGGACTTGGTCAAATTCAAAGATCAAATATGGGGACTGTTGATTGTGACAA
AGGACTTTGTTTACTCTCAGAGTTCAAACTGTCTTTTTGACAGAAACTACACACTGATGCTAAAGGATCT
TTTCTTGTCTCGATTCAACTCCTTAATGATTCTGCTTTCTCCCCCTGAGCCCCGATACTCAGATGACTTA
ATATCTCAGCTGTGCCAGCTATACATCGCTGGGGATCAAGTCTTGTCCATGTGTGGGAACTCCGGCTATG
AAGTCATCAAAATATTGGAGCCATATGTCGTGAACAGTTTGGTCCAGAGGGCAGAGAAGTTTAGGCCTCT
CATCCACCCCTTGGGAGACTTTCCTATGTTCATAAAAGACAAGGTGAATCAACTTGAAGGGACTTTTGGT
CCCAGTGCAAAGAGGTTTTTTAGGGTTTTAGATCAATTCGACAACATACATGACTTAGTATTTGTGTATG
GCTGTTACAGACATTGGGGGCACCCCTATATAGATTATCGGAAGGGTCTGTCGAAACTATATGATCAAGT
TCACATTAAGAAAGTAATAGATAAGTCCTACCAGGAGTGTTTAGCAAGTGACTTGGCCAGAAGGATCCTC
AGATGGGGATTTGACAAGTACTCCAAATGGTATCTAGATTCGAGATTCCTTGCCCGAGACCACCCCTTGA
CTCCTTATGTCAAGACCCAAACATGGCCACCCAAACATATAGTAGACTTGGTGGGGGACACATGGCATAA
GCTCCCGATCACGCAGATCTTTGAAATTCCTGAATCAATGGACCCGTCAGAGATACTGGATGACAAATCA
CATTCTTTCACCAGAACAAGGTTAGCTTCTTGGCTGTCAGAGAACCGAGGGGGGCCTGTTCCTAGCGAGA
AGGTCATTATCACGGCCCTGTCTAAGCCACCTGTCAATCCCCGAGAGTTTTTGAAATCTATAGACCTCGG
AGGATTGCCAGATGAGGATTTGATAATTGGCCTCAAACCAAAGGAACGGGAGTTGAAGATCGAGGGCCGA
TTCTTTGCTCTAATGTCATGGAATCTAAGATTATATTTTGTCATCACCGAAAAGCTCTTGGCCAACTACA
TTTTGCCACTTTTTGACGCACTGACTATGACAGACAACCTGAACAAGGTGTTCAAAAAGTTGATCGACAG
GGTCACCGGGCAAGGGCTTTTGGACTATTCTAGGGTCACATACGCATTTCACCTGGACTATGAGAAATGG
AACAATCATCAAAGATTGGAGTCAACAGAGGATGTATTCTCTGTCCTAGATCAGGTGTTTGGATTGAAGA
GGGTGTTTTCTAGAACACACGAGTTTTTTCAGAAGTCCTGGATCTATTATTCAGACAGATCAGACCTCAT
TGGGTTATGGGAGGACCAAATATATTGCTTGGATATGTCTAACGGCCCAACCTGCTGGAATGGCCAAGAT
GGCGGGCTAGAGGGCTTGCGGCAGAAGGGCTGGAGTCTAGTCAGTTTATTAATGATAGATAGAGAATCTC
AAACCAGGAACACAAGAACCAAGATACTAGCTCAAGGAGACAACCAGGTTCTGTGTCCTACATACATGTT
GTCACCGGGATTGTCTCAAGAGGGGCTTCTCTATGAGTTAGAGAGCATATCAAGGAATGCACTCTCAATA
TACCGAGCTATCGAGGAAGGAGCATCTAAGCTGGGGCTGATCATCAAGAAGGAAGAGACCATGTGTAGTT
ATGACTTTCTCATATATGGGAAGACCCCCTTATTTCGAGGCAACATATTGGTGCCTGAATCCAAAAGATG
GGCCCGAGTCTCTTGCATCTCTAACGACCAAATAGTCAACCTCGCCAATATAATGTCGACAGTATCCACC
AATGCGCTGACAGTGGCACAACACTCTCAATCTCTGATCAAACCTATGAGGGATTTTCTGCTCATGTCAG
TACAGGCAGTTTTCCACTACCTGTTGTTTAGCCCAATCCTAAAAGGCAGAGTTTATAAGATTCTGAGTGC
TGAAGGGGAGAGCTTTCTCCTAGCCATGTCGCGGATAATCTACCTAGATCCTTCTTTGGGAGGGGTGTCT
GGAATGTCTCTCGGGAGGTTCCATATACGTCAGTTCTCAGACCCTGTCTCTGAAGGGTTGTCATTCTGGA
GAGAGATCTGGTTAGGCTCTCATGAGTCCTGGATTCACGCGTTGTGTCAGGAGGCCGGGAACCCCGATCT
TGGAGAGAGAACACTCGAGAGCTTCACTCGCCTTTTAGAAGATCCTACTACCTTAAATATCAAAGGAGGG
GCCAGCCCTACCATTCTACTCAAGGATGCTATCAGAAAGGCTCTGTACGACGAGGTGGACAAGGTGGAAA
ATTCAGAGTTTCGAGAGGCAATCCTGCTGTCCAAGACCCATAGAGATAACTTTATACTCTTTTTAAAATC
TGTTGAGCCTCTGTTCCCTCGATTTCTCAGTGAGCTCTTCAGTTCGTCTTTCTTGGGAATACCGGAGTCA
ATCATTGGACTGATACAAAACTCCCGGACAATAAGAAGGCAGTTTAGAAAGAGTCTCTCAAGAACTTTAG
AAGAGTCCTTCTACAACTCAGAGATCCACGGGATTAATCGGATAACCCAGACACCTCAAAGGGTCGGAAG
GGTGTGGCCTTGCTCTTCAGAGAGGGCAGATCTACTTAGGGAGATCTCTTGGGGGAGGAAAGTGGTAGGC
ACGACAGTTCCTCACCCTTCCGAGATGTTGGAGTTGTTTCCCAAATCCTCCATTTCCTGCACTTGTGGAG
CAACAGGGGGAGGCAATCCTAGAGTCTCTGTATCAGTACTCCCGTCCTTCGATCAGTCATTTTTCTCACG
GGGCCCCCTAAAGGGATACTTGGGCTCGTCCACCTCCATGTCAACCCAGCTATTCCATGCATGGGAAAAA
GTCACTAATGTTCATGTGGTGAAAAGGGCTCTATCGTTAAAAGAATCTATAAACTGGTTCATCAATAGGA
ATTCCAATTTGGCTCAAACTCTAATTGGAAACATCATGTCTCTGACAGGCCCTGATTTCCCTCTAGAAGA
GGCCCCTGTTTTCAAACGGACAGGGTCAGCCTTGCATAGGTTCAAGTCTGCCAGATACAGCGAAGGAGGG
TATTCTTCTGTTTGCCCTAACCTTCTCTCCCATATCTCTGTTAGTACAGACACTATGTCTGATTTGACCC
AAAACGGGAAGAACTATGATTTCATGTTTCAGCCATTGATGCTTTATGCGCAAACATGGACATCGGAACT
GGTACAGAGGGATACAAGACTTAGAGACTCCACGTTTCACTGGCACCTTCGGTGCAACAGATGTGTGAGG
CCCATTGATGATATAACACTGGAAACTTCTCAGATCTTCGAGTTCCCGGATGTGTCAAAAAGGATATCCA
GGATGGTTTCTGGAGCTGTCCCTCAATTTCAGAAGCTTCCTGATATCCGTCTAAGACCAGGTGATTTTGA
ATCCCTAAGTGGTAGAGAAAAGTCTCGCCATATAGGGTCAGCTCAGGGGCTCTTATACTCAATCTTAGTA
GCAATTCACGACTCAGGATACAATGATGGGACCATCTTCCCTGTCAACATATACGGCAAAGTTTCCCCCA
GAGACTATTTGAGAGGGCTTGCAAGAGGGATCTTGATAGGGTCCTCGATTTGCTTCTTGACACGAATGAC
AAATATTAACATTAACAGACCTCTTGAATTGATCTCAGGGGTAATTTCCTATATTCTCCTGAGGCTGGAT
AATCATCCCTCTCTGTATATAATGCTTAGAGAACCGTCTCTTAGAGGAGAAATATTCTCTATCCCTCAGA
AAATCCCCGCCGCTTACCCAACCACTATGAGAGAAGGCAACAGATCGATTTTGTGTTACCTCCAACACGT
GCTACGCTATGAGCGAGAGGCAATCACGGCGTCCCCGGAGAATGACTGGCTGTGGATCTTCTCAGACTTC
AGAAGTGTGAAAATGACGTACTTGACCCTCATTACCTACCAGTCTCACCTCCTACTCCAGAGGGTTGAGA
GAAACTTGTCTAAGAGTATGAGAGCTACTCTGCGACAAATGAGTTCCTTAATGAGGCAAGTGCTGGGTGG
GCACGGAGAAGATACCTTGGAGTCAGACGATGACATTCAACGATTACTAAAAGACTCTTTGCGAAAGACA
AGGTGGGTGGATCAAGAGGTGCGCCATGCAGCTAGAACCATGAATGGAGATTACAGCCCCGACAAGAAAG
TATCCCACAAGGCAGGATGTTCAGAATGGGTCTGCTCTGCTCAACAGATTGCCGTCTCCACCTCAGCCAA
CCCGGCCCCTGTCTCAGAGCTTGACATTAGGGCCCTCTCTAAGAGGTTTCAAAACCCCTTGATCTCGGGC
CTGAGAGTGGTTCAGTGGGCAACCGGTGCCCATTATAAGCTTAAGCCTATTCTAGATGATCTAAATGTTT
TCCCATCTCTCTGTCTTGTAATTGGAGACGGGTCAGGGGGAATATCAAGGGCAGTTCTCAACATGTTTCC
AGATTCTAAGCTTGTGTTCAACAGCCTATTGGAGGTGAATGATCTGATGGCTTCCGGAACACATCCACTG
CCTCCTTCAGCAATCATGAGTGGAGGAGATGACATCATCTCCAGAGTGATAGACTTTGACTCAATATGGG
AGAAACCGTCCGACCTGAGGAACTCGGCCACCTGGAGATACTTCCAGTCGGTTCAAAAACAGGTCAACAT
GTCGTATGACCTCATTATTTGTGATGCAGAAGTTACTGATATTGCATCTATCAACCGGATAACTCTGTTG
ATGTCTGATTTCGCATTGTCTATAGATGGACCACTTTATCTGGTCTTCAAAACTTACGGGACTATGCTAG
TAAACCCGGACTATAAAGCTATTCAACATCTGTCAAGAGCGTTCCCTTCGGTCACAGGGTTTGTAACCCA
AGTAACTTCATCCTTTTCTTCTGAGCTATACCTCCGGTTCTCTAAACGAGGAAAGTTTTTCAGGGACGCC
GAGTACTTGACCTCTTCCACCCTTCGAGAGATGAGCCTTGTGTTGTTCAATTGCAGCAGCCCCAAAAGTG
AGATGCAGAGAGCTCGTTCCTTAAACTATCAAGACCTGGTAAGGGGATTTCCTGAAGAGATCATATCAAA
TCCTTACAACGAAATGATCATAACTCTGATTGACAATGATGTAGAGTCCTTCCTAGTCCACAAGATGGTG
GATGATCTTGAGCTACAGAGGGGAACTCTGTCTAAAGTGGCTATCATTATATCCATCATGATCGTTTTTT
CCAATAGAGTCTTCAACATTTCCAAACCTTTGACTGACCCCTTGTTCTACCCCCCATCTGATCCTAAAAT
CCTGAGGCACTTCAACATATGTTGCAGTACTATGATGTATCTATCTACCGCTTTAGGCGACGTCCCTAAC
TTCGCAAGACTTCATGACCTGTATAACAGACCTATAACTTGTTACTTCAGAAAACAAGTTATTCGAGGGA
ATATTTATCTATCTTGGAGTTGGTCCGATGATACCCCAGTGTTCAAGAGAGTAGCCTGTAATTCTAGCTT
GAGTCTGTCATCTCACTGGATCAGGTTGATCTACAAGATAGTGAAGACTACCAGACTCATTGGCAGCATA
AAAGACCTATCAGGAGAGGTAGAACGACATCTTCATGGGTATAACAGATGGATCACCCTCGAGGATATCC
GATCTAGATCATCCCTACTAGATTACAGTTGTTTGTAAGCCGGATATTACCGAAAGCCTGTGCATGCTAA
AATTCTTGTATGATGCATCTTGAAAAAAACAAGATCTTGAATCCGGACCTCTGGTTGTTTGATTGTTTTT
TCCATCTTTATTGTTTTTTTGTTAAGCGTGGGTCGGCATGGCATCTCCACCTCCTCGCGGTCCGACCTGG
GCATCCGAAGGAGGACGCACGTCCACTCGGATGGCTAAGGGAGGGCGGGGATCCGGCTGCTAACAAAGCC
CGAAAGGAAGCTGAGTTGGCTGCTGCCACCGCTGAGCAATAACTAGCATAACCCCTTGGGGCCTCTAAAC
GGGTCTTGAGGGGTTTTTTGCTGAAAGTCGCGCTTGGCGTAATCATGGTCATAGCTGTTTCCTGTGTGAA
ATTGTTATCCGCTCACAATTCCACACAACATACGAGCCGGAAGCATAAAGTGTAAAGCCTGGGGTGCCTA
ATGAGTGAGCTAACTCACATTAATTGCGTTGCGCTCACTGCCCGCTTTCCAGTCGGGAAACCTGTCGTGC
CAGCTGCATTAATGAATCGGCCAACGCGCGGGGAGAGGCGGTTTGCGTATTGGGCGCTCTTCCGCTTCCT
CGCTCACTGACTCGCTGCGCTCGGTCGTTCGGCTGCGGCGAGCGGTATCAGCTCACTCAAAGGCGGTAAT
ACGGTTATCCACAGAATCAGGGGATAACGCAGGAAAGAACATGTGAGCAAAAGGCCAGCAAAAGGCCAGG
AACCGTAAAAAGGCCGCGTTGCTGGCGTTTTTCCATAGGCTCCGCCCCCCTGACGAGCATCACAAAAATC
GACGCTCAAGTCAGAGGTGGCGAAACCCGACAGGACTATAAAGATACCAGGCGTTTCCCCCTGGAAGCTC
CCTCGTGCGCTCTCCTGTTCCGACCCTGCCGCTTACCGGATACCTGTCCGCCTTTCTCCCTTCGGGAAGC
GTGGCGCTTTCTCATAGCTCACGCTGTAGGTATCTCAGTTCGGTGTAGGTCGTTCGCTCCAAGCTGGGCT
GTGTGCACGAACCCCCCGTTCAGCCCGACCGCTGCGCCTTATCCGGTAACTATCGTCTTGAGTCCAACCC
GGTAAGACACGACTTATCGCCACTGGCAGCAGCCACTGGTAACAGGATTAGCAGAGCGAGGTATGTAGGC
GGTGCTACAGAGTTCTTGAAGTGGTGGCCTAACTACGGCTACACTAGAAGAACAGTATTTGGTATCTGCG
CTCTGCTGAAGCCAGTTACCTTCGGAAAAAGAGTTGGTAGCTCTTGATCCGGCAAACAAACCACCGCTGG
TAGCGGTGGTTTTTTTGTTTGCAAGCAGCAGATTACGCGCAGAAAAAAAGGATCTCAAGAAGATCCTTTG
ATCTTTTCTACGGGGTCTGACGCTCAGTGGAACGAAAACTCACGTTAAGGGATTTTGGTCATGAGATTAT
CAAAAAGGATCTTCACCTAGATCCTTTTAAATTAAAAATGAAGTTTTAAATCAATCTAAAGTATATATGA
GTAAACTTGGTCTGACAGTTACCAATGCTTAATCAGTGAGGCACCTATCTCAGCGATCTGTCTATTTCGT
TCATCCATAGTTGCCTGACTCCCCGTCGTGTAGATAACTACGATACGGGAGGGCTTACCATCTGGCCCCA
GTGCTGCAATGATACCGCGAGACCCACCCTTGGAGGCTCCAGATTTATCAGCAATAAACCAGCCAGCCGG
AAGGGCCGAGCGCAGAAGTGGTCCTGCAACTTTATCCGCCTCCATCCAGTCTATTAATTGTTGCCGGGAA
GCTAGAGTAAGTAGTTCGCCAGTTAATAGTTTGCGCAACGTTGTTGCCATTGCTACAGGCATCGTGGTGT
CACGCTCGTCGTTTGGTATGGCTTCATTCAGCTCCGGTTCCCAACGATCAAGGCGAGTTACATGATCCCC
CATGTTGTGCAAAAAAGCGGTTAGCTCCTTCGGTCCTCCGATCGTTGTCAGAAGTAAGTTGGCCGCAGTG
TTATCACTCATGGTTATGGCAGCACTGCATAATTCTCTTACTGTCATGCCATCCGTAAGATGCTTTTCTG
TGACTGGTGAGTACTCAACCAAGTCATTCTGAGAATAGTGTATGCGGCGACCGAGTTGCTCTTGCCCGGC
GTCAATACGGGATAATACCGCGCCACATAGCAGAACTTTAAAAGTGCTCATCATTGGAAAACGTTCTTCG
GGGCGAAAACTCTCAAGGATCTTACCGCTGTTGAGATCCAGTTCGATGTAACCCACTCGTGCACCCAACT
GATCTTCAGCATCTTTTACTTTCACCAGCGTTTCTGGGTGAGCAAAAACAGGAAGGCAAAATGCCGCAAA
AAAGGGAATAAGGGCGACACGGAAATGTTGAATACTCATACTCTTCCTTTTTCAATATTATTGAAGCATT
TATCAGGGTTATTGTCTCATGAGCGGATACATATTTGAATGTATTTAGAAAAATAAACAAATAGGGGTTC
CGCGCACATTTCCCCGAAAAGTGCCACCTG
[124 nt withheld, positions 13471-13594]
C
[91 nt withheld, positions 13596-13686]
A
[49 nt withheld, positions 13688-13736]
CCTTTGACGTTGGAGTCCACGTTCTTT
[37 nt withheld, positions 13764-13800]
ACCCTATCTCGGTCTATTCTTTTGATTTATAAGGGATTTTGCCGATTTCGGCCTATTGGTTAAAAAAATG
AGCTGATTTAACAAAAATTTAACGCGAATTTTAACAAAATATTAACGCTTACAATTTCCATTCGCCATTC
AGGCTGCGCAACTGTTGGGAAGGGCGATCGGTGCGGGCCTCTTCGCTATTACGCCAGCTGGCGAAAGGGG
GATGTGCTGCAAGGCGATTAAGTTGGGTAACGCCAGGGTTTTCCCAGTCACGACGTTGTAAAACGACGGC
CAGTGAGCGCGCCTAGTTATTAATAGTAATCAATTACGGGGTCATTAGTTCATAGCCCATATATGGAGTT
CCGCGTTACATAACTTACGGTAAATGGCCCGCCTGGCTGACCGCCCAACGACCCCCGCCCATTGACGTCA
ATAATGACGTATGTTCCCATAGTAACGCCAATAGGGACTTTCCATTGACGTCAATGGGTGGAGTATTTAC
GGTAAACTGCCCACTTGGCAGTACATCAAGTGTATCATATGCCAAGTACGCCCCCTATTGACGTCAATGA
CGGTAAATGGCCCGCCTGGCATTATGCCCAGTACATGACCTTATGGGACTTTCCTACTTGGCAGTACATC
TACGTATTAGTCATCGCTATTACCATGGTGATGCGGTTTTGGCAGTACATCAATGGGCGTGGATAGCGGT
TTGACTCACGGGGATTTCCAAGTCTCCACCCCATTGACGTCAATGGGAGTTTGTTTTGGCACCAAAATCA
ACGGGACTTTCCAAAATGTCGTAACAACTCCGCCCCATTGACGCAAATGGGCGGTAGGCGTGTACGGTGG
GAGGTCTATATAAGCAGAGCTCTCTGGCTAACTAGAGAACCCACTGCTTACTGGCTTATCGAAATTAATA
CGACTCACTATAGGGAGACCCAAGCTGGCTAGATTAAGCGTCTGATGAGTCCGTGAGGACGAAACCCGGC
GTACCGGGTC
